>Addgene plasmid #236368 | pHAGE-IRES-puro-NLS-HyperdLbCas12a-StayGold-NLS-3xFlag | addgene full sequence | sequence record 478695 | Addgene NGS Result
TGGAAGGGCTAATTCACTCCCAAAGAAGACAAGATATCCTTGATCTGTGGATCTACCACACACAAGGCTA
CTTCCCTGATTAGCAGAACTACACACCAGGGCCAGGGGTCAGATATCCACTGACCTTTGGATGGTGCTAC
AAGCTAGTACCAGTTGAGCCAGATAAGGTAGAAGAGGCCAATAAAGGAGAGAACACCAGCTTGTTACACC
CTGTGAGCCTGCATGGGATGGATGACCCGGAGAGAGAAGTGTTAGAGTGGAGGTTTGACAGCCGCCTAGC
ATTTCATCACGTGGCCCGAGAGCTGCATCCGGAGTACTTCAAGAACTGCTGATATCGAGCTTGCTACAAG
GGACTTTCCGCTGGGGACTTTCCAGGGAGGCGTGGCCTGGGCGGGACTGGGGAGTGGCGAGCCCTCAGAT
CCTGCATATAAGCAGCTGCTTTTTGCCTGTACTGGGTCTCTCTGGTTAGACCAGATCTGAGCCTGGGAGC
TCTCTGGCTAACTAGGGAACCCACTGCTTAAGCCTCAATAAAGCTTGCCTTGAGTGCTTCAAGTAGTGTG
TGCCCGTCTGTTGTGTGACTCTGGTAACTAGAGATCCCTCAGACCCTTTTAGTCAGTGTGGAAAATCTCT
AGCAGTGGCGCCCGAACAGGGACTTGAAAGCGAAAGGGAAACCAGAGGAGCTCTCTCGACGCAGGACTCG
GCTTGCTGAAGCGCGCACGGCAAGAGGCGAGGGGCGGCGACTGGTGAGTACGCCAAAAATTTTGACTAGC
GGAGGCTAGAAGGAGAGAGATGGGTGCGAGAGCGTCAGTATTAAGCGGGGGAGAATTAGATCGCGATGGG
AAAAAATTCGGTTAAGGCCAGGGGGAAAGAAAAAATATAAATTAAAACATATAGTATGGGCAAGCAGGGA
GCTAGAACGATTCGCAGTTAATCCTGGCCTGTTAGAAACATCAGAAGGCTGTAGACAAATACTGGGACAG
CTACAACCATCCCTTCAGACAGGATCAGAAGAACTTAGATCATTATATAATACAGTAGCAACCCTCTATT
GTGTGCATCAAAGGATAGAGATAAAAGACACCAAGGAAGCTTTAGACAAGATAGAGGAAGAGCAAAACAA
AAGTAAGACCACCGCACAGCAAGCGGCCGGCCGCTGATCTTCAGACCTGGAGGAGGAGATATGAGGGACA
ATTGGAGAAGTGAATTATATAAATATAAAGTAGTAAAAATTGAACCATTAGGAGTAGCACCCACCAAGGC
AAAGAGAAGAGTGGTGCAGAGAGAAAAAAGAGCAGTGGGAATAGGAGCTTTGTTCCTTGGGTTCTTGGGA
GCAGCAGGAAGCACTATGGGCGCAGCGTCAATGACGCTGACGGTACAGGCCAGACAATTATTGTCTGGTA
TAGTGCAGCAGCAGAACAATTTGCTGAGGGCTATTGAGGCGCAACAGCATCTGTTGCAACTCACAGTCTG
GGGCATCAAGCAGCTCCAGGCAAGAATCCTGGCTGTGGAAAGATACCTAAAGGATCAACAGCTCCTGGGG
ATTTGGGGTTGCTCTGGAAAACTCATTTGCACCACTGCTGTGCCTTGGAATGCTAGTTGGAGTAATAAAT
CTCTGGAACAGATTTGGAATCACACGACCTGGATGGAGTGGGACAGAGAAATTAACAATTACACAAGCTT
AATACACTCCTTAATTGAAGAATCGCAAAACCAGCAAGAAAAGAATGAACAAGAATTATTGGAATTAGAT
AAATGGGCAAGTTTGTGGAATTGGTTTAACATAACAAATTGGCTGTGGTATATAAAATTATTCATAATGA
TAGTAGGAGGCTTGGTAGGTTTAAGAATAGTTTTTGCTGTACTTTCTATAGTGAATAGAGTTAGGCAGGG
ATATTCACCATTATCGTTTCAGACCCACCTCCCAACCCCGAGGGGACCCGACAGGCCCGAAGGAATAGAA
GAAGAAGGTGGAGAGAGAGACAGAGACAGATCCATTCGATTAGTGAACGGATCTCGACGGTATCGCCGAA
TTCACAAATGGCAGTATTCATCCACAATTTTAAAAGAAAAGGGGGGATTGGGGGGTACAGTGCAGGGGAA
AGAATAGTAGACATAATAGCAACAGACATACAAACTAAAGAATTACAAAAACAAATTACAAAAATTCAAA
ATTTTCGGGTTTATTACAGGGACAGCAGAGATCCAGTTTGGACTAGTCGTGAGGCTCCGGTGCCCGTCAG
TGGGCAGAGCGCACATCGCCCACAGTCCCCGAGAAGTTGGGGGGAGGGGTCGGCAATTGAACCGGTGCCT
AGAGAAGGTGGCGCGGGGTAAACTGGGAAAGTGATGTCGTGTACTGGCTCCGCCTTTTTCCCGAGGGTGG
GGGAGAACCGTATATAAGTGCAGTAGTCGCCGTGAACGTTCTTTTTCGCAACGGGTTTGCCGCCAGAACA
CAGGTAAGTGCCGTGTGTGGTTCCCGCGGGCCTGGCCTCTTTACGGGTTATGGCCCTTGCGTGCCTTGAA
TTACTTCCACCTGGCTGCAGTACGTGATTCTTGATCCCGAGCTTCGGGTTGGAAGTGGGTGGGAGAGTTC
GAGGCCTTGCGCTTAAGGAGCCCCTTCGCCTCGTGCTTGAGTTGAGGCCTGGCCTGGGCGCTGGGGCCGC
CGCGTGCGAATCTGGTGGCACCTTCGCGCCTGTCTCGCTGCTTTCGATAAGTCTCTAGCCATTTAAAATT
TTTGATGACCTGCTGCGACGCTTTTTTTCTGGCAAGATAGTCTTGTAAATGCGGGCCAAGATCTGCACAC
TGGTATTTCGGTTTTTGGGGCCGCGGGCGGCGACGGGGCCCGTGCGTCCCAGCGCACATGTTCGGCGAGG
CGGGGCCTGCGAGCGCGGCCACCGAGAATCGGACGGGGGTAGTCTCAAGCTGGCCGGCCTGCTCTGGTGC
CTGGCCTCGCGCCGCCGTGTATCGCCCCGCCCTGGGCGGCAAGGCTGGCCCGGTCGGCACCAGTTGCGTG
AGCGGAAAGATGGCCGCTTCCCGGCCCTGCTGCAGGGAGCTCAAAATGGAGGACGCGGCGCTCGGGAGAG
CGGGCGGGTGAGTCACCCACACAAAGGAAAAGGGCCTTTCCGTCCTCAGCCGTCGCTTCATGTGACTCCA
CGGAGTACCGGGCGCCGTCCAGGCACCTCGATTAGTTCTCGAGCTTTTGGAGTACGTCGTCTTTAGGTTG
GGGGGAGGGGTTTTATGCGATGGAGTTTCCCCACACTGAGTGGGTGGAGACTGAAGTTAGGCCAGCTTGG
CACTTGATGTAATTCTCCTTGGAATTTGCCCTTTTTGAGTTTGGATCTTGGTTCATTCTCAAGCCTCAGA
CAGTGGTTCAAAGTTTTTTTCTTCCATTTCAGGTGTCGTGAAGCGGCCGCATGAAGCGACCTGCCGCCAC
AAAGAAGGCTGGACAGGCTAAGAAGAAGAAAGCTAGCTCAAAGCTGGAGAAATTCACCAACTGTTATAGC
CTGTCTAAGACCCTGCGCTTCAAGGCAATCCCAGTGGGCAAGACACAAGAGAACATTGACAACAAACGGC
TCCTGGTGGAGGATGAGAAGAGGGCTGAAGATTACAAGGGCGTTAAGAAGCTGCTGGATAGGTACTATCT
GTCATTCATCAACGATGTCCTCCACAGTATCAAGCTGAAGAATCTGAACAATTACATTTCTCTGTTCCGG
AAGAAGACACGGACCGAGAAGGAGAACAAAGAGCTGGAGAATCTGGAGATCAACCTGAGGAAAGAAATAG
CTAAGGCTTTCAAAGGGAACGAGGGTTACAAGTCCCTGTTCAAGAAAGACATTATCGAGACTATTCTGCC
TGAGTTCCTGGACGATAAAGATGAGATCGCCCTCGTCAATTCCTTCAATGGGTTTACCACAGCCTTTACC
GGCTTCTTCAGGAATAGAGAGAATATGTTCTCTGAAGAGGCCAAATCCACTAGCATCGCCTTTCGCTGCA
TAAACGAGAACCTGACTAGGTACATCAGCAATATGGACATCTTTGAGAAAGTCGATGCCATATTCGACAA
ACATGAGGTGCAGGAGATTAAGGAGAAGATCCTGAACTCAGATTACGATGTCGAAGATTTCTTCGAGGGA
GAGTTCTTCAACTTCGTGCTCACACAAGAGGGCATTAGGGTGTACAATGCAATCATTGGAGGGTTCGTGA
CAGAGAGTGGCGAGAAGATAAAGGGCCTGAACGAGTATATCAACCTCTACAACCAGAAAACCAAGCAGAA
ACTGCCTAAGTTCAAGCCACTGTACAAACAAGTGCTCTCAGATAGGGAAAGCCTGAGCTTCTACGGTAGG
GGGTATACATCAGATGAAGAAGTGCTCGAAGTGTTCCGCAACACCCTCAATAAGAACAGTGAAATCTTCT
CTTCAATCAAGAAGCTGGAGAAACTGTTCAAGAATTTCGATGAGTACTCCTCTGCCGGAATCTTTGTGAA
GAATGGCCCTGCAATATCCACTATTAGCAAAAGGATCTTTGGCGAGTGGAACGTTATCAGGGATAAGTGG
AATGCCGAGTACGATGATATTCATCTCAAGAAGAAAGCCGTGGTTACAGAGAAATACGAGGATGATAGAC
GCAAGAGCTTTAAGAAGATTGGTAGCTTCTCTCTCGAACAGCTGCAGGAGTACGCCGACGCTGACCTGTC
AGTCGTGGAGAAACTCAAGGAGATCATAATCCAGAAGGTGGATGAAATCTACAAAGTGTATGGAAGCTCT
GAGAAACTCTTCGATGCAGACTTTGTTCTGGAGAAGAGTCTGAAGAAGAACGACGCAGTGGTTGCTATCA
TGAAGGACCTGCTGGATTCTGTTAAGTCTTTCGAGAATTACATTAAGGCATTCTTTGGTGAAGGGAAGGA
GACAAATAGGGACGAGAGCTTCTATGGCGACTTTGTTCTGGCCTACGACATCCTCCTCAAGGTTGACCAC
ATCTATGACGCTATACGGAATTACGTTACCCAGAAGCCCTATAGCAAAGACAAGTTCAAGCTGTATTTCC
AGAATCCACAGTTTATGGGTGGGTGGGATAAAGACAAAGAAACAGATTACAGGGCCACTATCCTGCGGTA
CGGCAGCAAATACTATCTGGCTATCATGGATAAGAAGTACGCCAAATGCCTCCAGAAGATCGACAAGGAC
GACGTGAACGGTAACTACGAGAAGATCAATTACAAGCTCCTGCCAGGACCTAACAAGATGCTGCCCAAGG
TGTTCTTCTCCAAGAAATGGATGGCCTACTATAACCCAAGCGAGGACATTCAGAAGATATACAAGAATGG
GACATTCAAGAAGGGCGATATGTTCAACCTCAACGACTGCCACAAGCTGATTGATTTCTTCAAGGATAGC
ATTTCTCGCTATCCCAAGTGGTCTAATGCATACGATTTCAACTTCAGCGAGACTGAGAAGTACAAAGACA
TCGCTGGCTTCTACCGGGAGGTGGAAGAGCAAGGCTATAAGGTGTCATTCGAATCCGCTTCTAAGAAGGA
AGTGGATAAGCTCGTGGAAGAGGGTAAGCTGTACATGTTCCAGATATACAACAAAGACTTCAGCGATAAG
AGCCACGGCACTCCAAACCTCCATACTATGTATTTCAAGCTGCTGTTTGACGAGAACAACCACGGACAGA
TTAGGCTGTCAGGAGGCGCAGAACTCTTCATGCGCAGAGCTTCACTGAAGAAGGAGGAACTCGTTGTCCA
CCCAGCCAATAGCCCTATAGCCAATAAGAATCCAGACAATCCTAAGAAAACCACTACTCTGTCTTACGAT
GTGTATAAGGATAAGAGATTCTCTGAAGATCAGTACGAACTGCACATACCCATTGCCATTAACAAGTGCC
CTAAGAACATCTTCAAGATTAACACAGAGGTTAGAGTGCTCCTGAAACACGACGATAACCCTTATGTTAT
AGGCATTGCTCGCGGAGAGAGAAACCTGCTGTACATCGTCGTGGTGGACGGCAAAGGCAACATCGTGGAA
CAGTACAGTCTCAATGAAATCATTAACAATTTCAACGGAATCCGCATTAAGACCGACTACCATTCTCTCC
TCGACAAGAAGGAGAAAGAAAGGTTCGAAGCAAGACAGAATTGGACAAGTATAGAGAATATCAAAGAACT
GAAGGCTGGGTACATCTCTCAGGTTGTGCACAAGATATGTGAGCTGGTGGAGAAGTACGACGCTGTTATC
GCCCTCGCGGACCTGAATAGCGGCTTCAAGAACTCCAGGGTGAAGGTGGAGAAGCAGGTGTATCAGAAGT
TCGAGAAGATGCTGATCGACAAGCTCAACTATATGGTGGACAAGAAATCCAATCCTTGCGCTACTGGTGG
AGCCCTGAAGGGCTATCAAATCACCAATAAGTTCGAATCTTTCAAGTCTATGAGCACCCAGAATGGCTTC
ATCTTCTACATACCCGCATGGCTGACATCCAAGATTGATCCCTCTACCGGATTTGTTAATCTGCTCAAGA
CTAAGTACACCTCTATTGCTGACTCAAAGAAGTTCATATCATCATTTGACCGCATCATGTACGTGCCAGA
AGAGGACCTGTTCGAGTTTGCCCTGGATTACAAGAATTTCTCTCGGACTGACGCCGACTACATCAAGAAG
TGGAAGCTCTACTCTTATGGTAATCGGATTCGCATATTCCGCAATCCCAAGAAGAATAACGTGTTCGATT
GGGAGGAAGTTTGCCTCACCAGCGCTTACAAGGAGCTGTTCAATAAGTATGGGATTAACTACCAGCAGGG
CGACATAAGAGCCCTGCTGTGCGAACAATCTGATAAGGCATTCTATTCCTCTTTCATGGCACTGATGTCA
CTGATGCTGCAAATGCGCAATTCCATCACCGGAAGAACAGACGTGGCCTTTCTGATCTCTCCTGTCAAGA
ACTCAGATGGCATCTTCTACGATTCCCGCAACTATGAAGCACAGGAGAATGCTATCCTGCCTAAGAATGC
CGATGCAAATGGAGCCTATAACATCGCCAGAAAGGTCCTCTGGGCCATAGGACAATTCAAGAAAGCTGAA
GATGAGAAGCTGGACAAGGTGAAGATCGCCATTTCAAACAAAGAGTGGCTCGAATATGCTCAGACCTCAG
TGAAGCATAGTCTAGAGGCCAGCACCCCCTTCAAGTTCCAGCTGAAGGGCACCATCAACGGCAAGAGCTT
CACCGTGGAAGGCGAGGGCGAGGGCAATAGCCACGAGGGCAGCCACAAAGGCAAGTACGTGTGCACCAGC
GGCAAACTGCCAATGTCTTGGGCCGCCCTGGGAACTAGCTTCGGCTATGGCATGAAGTACTACACCAAGT
ACCCCAGCGGCCTGAAGAACTGGTTCCACGAGGTGATGCCCGAGGGCTTCACCTACGACAGACACATCCA
GTACAAGGGCGACGGCAGCATCCACGCCAAGCACCAGCACTTCATGAAGAACGGCACCTACCACAACATC
GTGGAGTTCACCGGCCAGGACTTCAAGGAGAACAGCCCCGTGCTGACCGGCGACATGAACGTGAGCCTGC
CCAACGAGGTGCAGCACATCCCCAGAGATGACGGCGTGGAGTGCCCAGTGACCCTGCTGTACCCTCTGCT
GAGCGACAAGAGCAAGTGCGTGGAGGCCCACCAGAACACCATCTGCAAGCCCCTGCACAATCAGCCAGCC
CCCGATGTGCCATACCACTGGATCAGAAAGCAGTACACCCAGAGCAAGGACGACACCGAGGAGAGAGACC
ACATCTGCCAGAGCGAGACCCTGGAGGCCCACCTGCATATGAAGCGACCTGCCGCCACAAAGAAGGCTGG
ACAGGCTAAGAAGAAGAAACAACGCGTGCAGCTAAGCGACTACAAAGACCATGACGGTGATTATAAAGAT
CATGACATCGATTACAAGGATGACGATGACAAGTAAGGATCCCTCCCCCCCCCCTAACGTTACTGGCCGA
AGCCGCTTGGAATAAGGCCGGTGTGCGTTTGTCTATATGTTATTTTCCACCATATTGCCGTCTTTTGGCA
ATGTGAGGGCCCGGAAACCTGGCCCTGTCTTCTTGACGAGCATTCCTAGGGGTCTTTCCCCTCTCGCCAA
AGGAATGCAAGGTCTGTTGAATGTCGTGAAGGAAGCAGTTCCTCTGGAAGCTTCTTGAAGACAAACAACG
TCTGTAGCGACCCTTTGCAGGCAGCGGAACCCCCCACCTGGCGACAGGTGCCTCTGCGGCCAAAAGCCAC
GTGTATAAGATACACCTGCAAAGGCGGCACAACCCCAGTGCCACGTTGTGAGTTGGATAGTTGTGGAAAG
AGTCAAATGGCTCTCCTCAAGCGTATTCAACAAGGGGCTGAAGGATGCCCAGAAGGTACCCCATTGTATG
GGATCTGATCTGGGGCCTCGGTGCACATGCTTTACATGTGTTTAGTCGAGGTTAAAAAAACGTCTAGGCC
CCCCGAACCACGGGGACGTGGTTTTCCTTTGAAAAACACGATGATAAGGATCCACCGGAGCTTACCATGA
CCGAGTACAAGCCCACGGTGCGCCTCGCCACCCGCGACGACGTCCCCAGGGCCGTACGCACCCTCGCCGC
CGCGTTCGCCGACTACCCCGCCACGCGCCACACCGTCGATCCGGACCGCCACATCGAGCGGGTCACCGAG
CTGCAAGAACTCTTCCTCACGCGCGTCGGGCTCGACATCGGCAAGGTGTGGGTCGCGGACGACGGCGCCG
CGGTGGCGGTCTGGACCACGCCGGAGAGCGTCGAAGCGGGGGCGGTGTTCGCCGAGATCGGCCCGCGCAT
GGCCGAGTTGAGCGGTTCCCGGCTGGCCGCGCAGCAACAGATGGAAGGCCTCCTGGCGCCGCACCGGCCC
AAGGAGCCCGCGTGGTTCCTGGCCACCGTCGGCGTCTCGCCCGACCACCAGGGCAAGGGTCTGGGCAGCG
CCGTCGTGCTCCCCGGAGTGGAGGCGGCCGAGCGCGCCGGGGTGCCCGCCTTCCTGGAGACCTCCGCGCC
CCGCAACCTCCCCTTCTACGAGCGGCTCGGCTTCACCGTCACCGCCGACGTCGAGGTGCCCGAAGGACCG
CGCACCTGGTGCATGACCCGCAAGCCCGGTGCCTGACGCCCATCGATAGATCCTAATCAACCTCTGGATT
ACAAAATTTGTGAAAGATTGACTGGTATTCTTAACTATGTTGCTCCTTTTACGCTATGTGGATACGCTGC
TTTAATGCCTTTGTATCATGCTATTGCTTCCCGTATGGCTTTCATTTTCTCCTCCTTGTATAAATCCTGG
TTGCTGTCTCTTTATGAGGAGTTGTGGCCCGTTGTCAGGCAACGTGGCGTGGTGTGCACTGTGTTTGCTG
ACGCAACCCCCACTGGTTGGGGCATTGCCACCACCTGTCAGCTCCTTTCCGGGACTTTCGCTTTCCCCCT
CCCTATTGCCACGGCGGAACTCATCGCCGCCTGCCTTGCCCGCTGCTGGACAGGGGCTCGGCTGTTGGGC
ACTGACAATTCCGTGGTGTTGTCGGGGAAATCATCGTCCTTTCCTTGGCTGCTCGCCTGTGTTGCCACCT
GGATTCTGCGCGGGACGTCCTTCTGCTACGTCCCTTCGGCCCTCAATCCAGCGGACCTTCCTTCCCGCGG
CCTGCTGCCGGCTCTGCGGCCTCTTCCGCGTCTTCGCCTTCGCCCTCAGACGAGTCGGATCTCCCTTTGG
GCCGCCTCCCCGCCTGAGATCCTTTAAGACCAATGACTTACAAGGCAGCTGTAGATCTTAGCCACTTTTT
AAAAGAAAAGGGGGGACTGGAAGGGCTAATTCACTCCCAACGAAGACAAGATCTGCTTTTTGCTTGTACT
GGGTCTCTCTGGTTAGACCAGATCTGAGCCTGGGAGCTCTCTGGCTAACTAGGGAACCCACTGCTTAAGC
CTCAATAAAGCTTGCCTTGAGTGCTTCAAGTAGTGTGTGCCCGTCTGTTGTGTGACTCTGGTAACTAGAG
ATCCCTCAGACCCTTTTAGTCAGTGTGGAAAATCTCTAGCAGTAGTAGTTCATGTCATCTTATTATTCAG
TATTTATAACTTGCAAAGAAATGAATATCAGAGAGTGAGAGGCCCGGGTTAATTAAGGAAAGGGCTAGAT
CATTCTTGAAGACGAAAGGGCCTCGTGATACGCCTATTTTTATAGGTTAATGTCATGATAATAATGGTTT
CTTAGACGTCAGGTGGCACTTTTCGGGGAAATGTGCGCGGAACCCCTATTTGTTTATTTTTCTAAATACA
TTCAAATATGTATCCGCTCATGAGACAATAACCCTGATAAATGCTTCAATAATATTGAAAAAGGAAGAGT
ATGAGTATTCAACATTTCCGTGTCGCCCTTATTCCCTTTTTTGCGGCATTTTGCCTTCCTGTTTTTGCTC
ACCCAGAAACGCTGGTGAAAGTAAAAGATGCTGAAGATCAGTTGGGTGCACGAGTGGGTTACATCGAACT
GGATCTCAACAGCGGTAAGATCCTTGAGAGTTTTCGCCCCGAAGAACGTTTTCCAATGATGAGCACTTTT
AAAGTTCTGCTATGTGGCGCGGTATTATCCCGTGTTGACGCCGGGCAAGAGCAACTCGGTCGCCGCATAC
ACTATTCTCAGAATGACTTGGTTGAGTACTCACCAGTCACAGAAAAGCATCTTACGGATGGCATGACAGT
AAGAGAATTATGCAGTGCTGCCATAACCATGAGTGATAACACTGCGGCCAACTTACTTCTGACAACGATC
GGAGGACCGAAGGAGCTAACCGCTTTTTTGCACAACATGGGGGATCATGTAACTCGCCTTGATCGTTGGG
AACCGGAGCTGAATGAAGCCATACCAAACGACGAGCGTGACACCACGATGCCTGTAGCAATGGCAACAAC
GTTGCGCAAACTATTAACTGGCGAACTACTTACTCTAGCTTCCCGGCAACAATTAATAGACTGGATGGAG
GCGGATAAAGTTGCAGGACCACTTCTGCGCTCGGCCCTTCCGGCTGGCTGGTTTATTGCTGATAAATCTG
GAGCCGGTGAGCGTGGGTCTCGCGGTATCATTGCAGCACTGGGGCCAGATGGTAAGCCCTCCCGTATCGT
AGTTATCTACACGACGGGGAGTCAGGCAACTATGGATGAACGAAATAGACAGATCGCTGAGATAGGTGCC
TCACTGATTAAGCATTGGTAACTGTCAGACCAAGTTTACTCATATATACTTTAGATTGATTTAAAACTTC
ATTTTTAATTTAAAAGGATCTAGGTGAAGATCCTTTTTGATAATCTCATGACCAAAATCCCTTAACGTGA
GTTTTCGTTCCACTGAGCGTCAGACCCCGTAGAAAAGATCAAAGGATCTTCTTGAGATCCTTTTTTTCTG
CGCGTAATCTGCTGCTTGCAAACAAAAAAACCACCGCTACCAGCGGTGGTTTGTTTGCCGGATCAAGAGC
TACCAACTCTTTTTCCGAAGGTAACTGGCTTCAGCAGAGCGCAGATACCAAATACTGTTCTTCTAGTGTA
GCCGTAGTTAGGCCACCACTTCAAGAACTCTGTAGCACCGCCTACATACCTCGCTCTGCTAATCCTGTTA
CCAGTGGCTGCTGCCAGTGGCGATAAGTCGTGTCTTACCGGGTTGGACTCAAGACGATAGTTACCGGATA
AGGCGCAGCGGTCGGGCTGAACGGGGGGTTCGTGCACACAGCCCAGCTTGGAGCGAACGACCTACACCGA
ACTGAGATACCTACAGCGTGAGCTATGAGAAAGCGCCACGCTTCCCGAAGGGAGAAAGGCGGACAGGTAT
CCGGTAAGCGGCAGGGTCGGAACAGGAGAGCGCACGAGGGAGCTTCCAGGGGGAAACGCCTGGTATCTTT
ATAGTCCTGTCGGGTTTCGCCACCTCTGACTTGAGCGTCGATTTTTGTGATGCTCGTCAGGGGGGCGGAG
CCTATGGAAAAACGCCAGCAACGCGGCCTTTTTACGGTTCCTGGCCTTTTGCTGGCCTTTTGCTCACATG
TTCTTTCCTGCGTTATCCCCTGATTCTGTGGATAACCGTATTACCGCCTTTGAGTGAGCTGATACCGCTC
GCCGCAGCCGAACGACCGAGCGCAGCGAGTCAGTGAGCGAGGAAGCGGAAGAGCGCCCAATACGCAAACC
GCCTCTCCCCGCGCGTTGGCCGATTCATTAATGCAGCAAGCTCATGGCTGACTAATTTTTTTTATTTATG
CAGAGGCCGAGGCCGCCTCGGCCTCTGAGCTATTCCAGAAGTAGTGAGGAGGCTTTTTTGGAGGCCTAGG
CTTTTGCAAAAAGCTCCCCGTGGCACGACAGGTTTCCCGACTGGAAAGCGGGCAGTGAGCGCAACGCAAT
TAATGTGAGTTAGCTCACTCATTAGGCACCCCAGGCTTTACACTTTATGCTTCCGGCTCGTATGTTGTGT
GGAATTGTGAGCGGATAACAATTTCACACAGGAAACAGCTATGACATGATTACGAATTTCACAAATAAAG
CATTTTTTTCACTGCATTCTAGTTGTGGTTTGTCCAAACTCATCAATGTATCTTATCATGTCTGGATCAA
CTGGATAACTCAAGCTAACCAAAATCATCCCAAACTTCCCACCCCATACCCTATTACCACTGCCAATTAC
CTGTGGTTTCATTTACTCTAAACCTGTGATTCCTCTGAATTATTTTCATTTTAAAGAAATTGTATTTGTT
AAATATGTACTACAAACTTAGTAGT
Features (pLannotate 1.2.2; 24 found; start..end, strand, type, name):
    377..634     +  LTR            5' LTR (truncated): truncated 5' long terminal repeat (LTR) from HIV-1
    681..806     +  misc_feature   HIV-1 Ψ: packaging signal of human immunodeficiency virus type 1
    790..1128    +  CDS            HIV-1 gag (fragment): gag protein from human immunodeficiency virus 1; gag
   1303..1536    +  misc_feature   RRE: The Rev response element (RRE) of HIV-1 allows for Rev-dependent mRNA export from the nucleus to the cytoplasm.
   1913..2013    +  CDS            Rev (fragment): human immunodeficiency virus 1 (HIV-1) Rev protein; rev; enhances nuclear export of unspliced and incompletely spliced viral mRNAs
   2058..2175    +  misc_feature   cPPT/CTS: central polypurine tract and central termination sequence of HIV-1
   2223..3401    +  promoter       EF-1α promoter: strong constitutive promoter for human elongation factor EF-1α
   7878..7943    +  CDS            3xFLAG: three tandem FLAG® epitope tags, followed by an enterokinase cleavage site
   8055..8517    +  misc_feature   IRES: internal ribosome entry site (IRES) of the encephalomyocarditis virus (EMCV)
   8537..9136    +  CDS            PuroR: puromycin N-acetyltransferase; pac from Streptomyces alboniger; confers resistance to puromycin
   9155..9743    +  misc_feature   WPRE: woodchuck hepatitis virus posttranscriptional regulatory element
   9751..9816    +  CDS            nef (fragment): NEF_HV1Z2 - Experimental evidence at protein level: Swiss-Prot protein existence level 1. Extracellular Nef protein targets CD4(+) T-lymphocytes for apoptosis by interacting with CXCR4 surface receptors. From Human immunodeficiency virus type 1 group M subtype D (isolate Z2/CDC-Z34) (HIV-1).
   9818..10051   +  LTR            3' LTR (ΔU3): self-inactivating 3' long terminal repeat (LTR) from HIV-1
  10256..10360   +  promoter       AmpR promoter: bla
  10361..11221   +  CDS            AmpR: β-lactamase; bla; confers resistance to ampicillin, carbenicillin, and related antibiotics
  11392..11980   +  rep_origin     ori: high-copy-number ColE1/pMB1/pBR322/pUC origin of replication
  12163..12217   +  CDS            lacI (fragment): lac repressor; lacI; The lac repressor binds to the lac operator to inhibit transcription in E. coli. This inhibition can be relieved by adding lactose or isopropyl-β-D-thiogalactopyranoside (IPTG).
  12223..12316   +  rep_origin     SV40 ori (fragment): SV40 origin of replication
  12341..12378   +  CDS            lacI (fragment): lac repressor; lacI; The lac repressor binds to the lac operator to inhibit transcription in E. coli. This inhibition can be relieved by adding lactose or isopropyl-β-D-thiogalactopyranoside (IPTG).
  12391..12412   +  protein_bind   CAP binding site: CAP binding activates transcription in the presence of cAMP. E. coli catabolite activator protein
  12427..12457   +  promoter       lac promoter: promoter for the E. coli lac operon
  12461..12483   +  protein_bind   lac operator (fragment): The lac repressor binds to the lac operator to inhibit transcription in E. coli. This inhibition can be relieved by adding lactose or isopropyl-β-D-thiogalactopyranoside (IPTG). lac repressor encoded by lacI
  12515..12598   +  polyA_signal   SV40 poly(A) signal (fragment): SV40 polyadenylation signal
  12765..329     +  CDS            nef (fragment) (across the origin): NEF_HV1BR - Experimental evidence at protein level: Swiss-Prot protein existence level 1. Extracellular Nef protein targets CD4(+) T-lymphocytes for apoptosis by interacting with CXCR4 surface receptors (PubMed:14990729). From Human immunodeficiency virus type 1 group M subtype B (isolate BRU/LAI) (HIV-1).
