[The description below was written by a language model from this plasmid's Addgene catalogue record and pLannotate feature annotations shown in this document.]
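Description:
pHAGE-IRES-puro-NLS-HyperdLbCas12a-StayGold-NLS-3xFlag is a 12.8 kb HIV-1-based lentiviral CRISPR vector built on the pHAGE-EF1a-IRES-puro backbone for overexpressing HyperdLbCas12a in human cells. It is propagated in E. coli as a high-copy plasmid through a ColE1/pUC-type origin with ampicillin selection (AmpR). The viral portion carries a truncated 5' LTR, the Ψ packaging signal with a gag fragment, the Rev response element for Rev-dependent nuclear export of the genomic RNA, the cPPT/CTS element, and a ΔU3 self-inactivating 3' LTR, so that the integrated provirus lacks LTR promoter activity and expression depends on the internal promoter.

That internal promoter is the constitutive human EF-1α promoter. The automated annotation leaves the roughly 4.5 kb stretch between it and the 3xFLAG tag unlabelled. According to the construct name and catalogue fields, this region encodes the Lachnospiraceae bacterium Cas12a variant carrying the D156R, D235R, E292R and D350R substitutions, flanked by nuclear localisation signals and fused to the fluorescent protein StayGold, ending in the annotated C-terminal 3xFLAG epitope. The "d" in the name implies a nuclease-inactive form, although the record does not list an inactivating mutation. Downstream, an EMCV IRES drives translation of puromycin N-acetyltransferase from the same transcript, linking puromycin resistance to expression of the fusion, and a WPRE enhances transcript expression. No crRNA expression cassette is annotated, so guide arrays would presumably be supplied separately. The associated publication concerns CRISPR-array-mediated imaging of non-repetitive and multiplexed genomic loci in living cells, consistent with use of this fluorescent DNA-binding fusion for generating stable, puromycin-selected cell lines for live genomic locus imaging.
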