Addgene plasmid #236368: pHAGE-IRES-puro-NLS-HyperdLbCas12a-StayGold-NLS-3xFlag
Purpose: Overexpression of HyperdLbCas12a in human cells
Depositing lab: Ling-Ling Chen. Depositing organization: CAS Center for Excellence in Molecular Cell Science. Publication: CRISPR-array-mediated imaging of non-repetitive and multiplex genomic loci in living cells. Yang LZ, Min YH, Liu YX, Gao BQ, Liu XQ, Huang Y, Wang H, Yang L, Liu ZJ, Chen LL. Nat Methods. 2024 Sep;21(9):1646-1657. doi: 10.1038/s41592-024-02333-3. Epub 2024 Jul 4. PubMed 38965442.
Backbone
  Vector backbone: pHAGE-EF1a-IRES-puro
  Vector type: Lentiviral, CRISPR
Growth in bacteria
  Bacterial resistance: Ampicillin, 100 μg/mL
  Growth temperature: 37°C
  Growth strain: NEB Stable
  Copy number: High Copy
Gene/Insert
  Gene/Insert name: HyperdLbCas12a
  Species: Lachnospiraceae bacterium
  Mutation: D156R, D235R, E292R, D350R
  Cloning method: Ligation Independent Cloning
Terms and licenses: Academic/Nonprofit Terms; Industry Terms: Not Available to Industry
How to cite: pHAGE-IRES-puro-NLS-HyperdLbCas12a-StayGold-NLS-3xFlag was a gift from Ling-Ling Chen (Addgene plasmid # 236368 ; http://n2t.net/addgene:236368 ; RRID:Addgene_236368)
